>Addgene plasmid #1207 | p316CUP1-3SGFP.SG | depositor full sequence | sequence record 4 | Author sequence
TCGCGCGTTTCGGTGATGACGGTGAAAACCTCTGACACATGCAGCTCCCGGAGACGGTCACAGCTTGTCT
GTAAGCGGATGCCGGGAGCAGACAAGCCCGTCAGGGCGCGTCAGCGGGTGTTGGCGGGTGTCGGGGCTGG
CTTAACTATGCGGCATCAGAGCAGATTGTACTGAGAGTGCACCATACCACAGCTTTTCAATTCAATTCAT
CATTTTTTTTTTATTCTTTTTTTTGATTTCGGTTTCTTTGAAATTTTTTTGATTCGGTAATCTCCGAACA
GAAGGAAGAACGAAGGAAGGAGCACAGACTTAGATTGGTATATATACGCATATGTAGTGTTGAAGAAACA
TGAAATTGCCCAGTATTCTTAACCCAACTGCACAGAACAAAAACCTGCAGGAAACGAAGATAAATCATGT
CGAAAGCTACATATAAGGAACGTGCTGCTACTCATCCTAGTCCTGTTGCTGCCAAGCTATTTAATATCAT
GCACGAAAAGCAAACAAACTTGTGTGCTTCATTGGATGTTCGTACCACCAAGGAATTACTGGAGTTAGTT
GAAGCATTAGGTCCCAAAATTTGTTTACTAAAAACACATGTGGATATCTTGACTGATTTTTCCATGGAGG
GCACAGTTAAGCCGCTAAAGGCATTATCCGCCAAGTACAATTTTTTACTCTTCGAAGACAGAAAATTTGC
TGACATTGGTAATACAGTCAAATTGCAGTACTCTGCGGGTGTATACAGAATAGCAGAATGGGCAGACATT
ACGAATGCACACGGTGTGGTGGGCCCAGGTATTGTTAGCGGTTTGAAGCAGGCGGCAGAAGAAGTAACAA
AGGAACCTAGAGGCCTTTTGATGTTAGCAGAATTGTCATGCAAGGGCTCCCTATCTACTGGAGAATATAC
TAAGGGTACTGTTGACATTGCGAAGAGCGACAAAGATTTTGTTATCGGCTTTATTGCTCAAAGAGACATG
GGTGGAAGAGATGAAGGTTACGATTGGTTGATTATGACACCCGGTGTGGGTTTAGATGACAAGGGAGACG
CATTGGGTCAACAGTATAGAACCGTGGATGATGTGGTCTCTACAGGATCTGACATTATTATTGTTGGAAG
AGGACTATTTGCAAAGGGAAGGGATGCTAAGGTAGAGGGTGAACGTTACAGAAAAGCAGGCTGGGAAGCA
TATTTGAGAAGATGCGGCCAGCAAAACTAAAAAACTGTATTATAAGTAAATGCATGTATACTAAACTCAC
AAATTAGAGCTTCAATTTAATTATATCAGTTATTACCCTATGCGGTGTGAAATACCGCACAGATGCGTAA
GGAGAAAATACCGCATCAGGAAATTGTAAACGTTAATATTTTGTTAAAATTCGCGTTAAATTTTTGTTAA
ATCAGCTCATTTTTTAACCAATAGGCCGAAATCGGCAAAATCCCTTATAAATCAAAAGAATAGACCGAGA
TAGGGT
[37 nt withheld, positions 1477-1513]
AAAGAACGTGGACTCCAACGTCAAAGG
[49 nt withheld, positions 1541-1589]
T
[91 nt withheld, positions 1591-1681]
G
[124 nt withheld, positions 1683-1806]
CGCGCCATTCGCCATTCAGGCTGCGCAACTGTTGGGAAGGGCGATCGGTGCGGGCCTCTTCGCTATTACG
CCAGCTGGCGAAAGGGGGATGTGCTGCAAGGCGATTAAGTTGGGTAACGCCAGGGTTTTCCCAGTCACGA
CGTTGTAAAACGACGGCCAGTGAATTGTAATACGACTCACTATAGGGCGAATTGGAGCTCTCATTTGTAT
AGTTCATCCATGCCATGTGTAATCCCAGCAGCTGTTACAAACTCAAGAAGGACCATGTGGTCTCTCTTTT
CGTTGGGATCTTTCGAAAGGGCAGATTGTGTGGACAGGTAATGGTTGTCTGGTAAAAGGACAGGGCCATC
GCCAATTGGAGTATTTTGTTGATAATGGTCTGCTAGTTGAACGCTTCCATCTTCAATGTTGTGTCTAATT
TTGAAGTTAGCTTTGATTCCATTCTTTTGTTTGTCTGCCATGATGTATACATTGTGTGAGTTATAGTTGT
ATTCCAATTTGTGCCCAAGAATGTTTCCATCTTCTTTAAAATCAATACCTTTTAACTCGATTCTATTAAC
AAGGGTATCACCTTCAAACTTGACTTCAGCACGTGTCTTGTAGTTCCCGTCATCTTTGAAAAATATAGTT
CTTTCCTGTACATAACCTTCGGGCATGGCACTCTTGAAAAAGTCATGCCGTTTCATATGATCCGGGTATC
TTGAAAAGCACTGAACACCATAAGTGAAAGTAGTGACAAGTGTTGGCCATGGAACAGGTAGTTTTCCAGT
AGTGCAAATAAATTTAAGGGTAAGTTTTCCGTATGTTGCATCACCTTCACCCTCTCCACTGACAGAAAAT
TTGTGCCCATTAACATCACCATCTAATTCAACAAGAATTGGGACAACTCCAGTGAAGAGTTCTTCTCCTT
TGCTAGCCATGAGCTCATCGTTAACAACTTCGTCATCCACTTCTTCTTCCTGTTCCTTGATCAAGGCATC
AGCACTGGTAACATTGGCATTGTTGGTATTATGTGTTGATTCAGAGATTTTAAGGTCTTCTACCTTTGGA
AGTTCCGATTTTTCCTCCGTCTTTTCTTCAGTCTGGACTGGTTTCTCCTCCTTTTTAACTGGTTCTTCGA
CCTTTGTTGGCTCTTTAGTTGGTTCTTTGGTTTCAGCAGACTTCTCTTCCTCTTTCTTATCAGATTCGGC
AGGTTTTGTGCCAACCTTCTTGGTAGCATTGGCCAACTTGATACCGGAACTGGAGACAAGCTTCAAAGTC
TTCTTTGGTTTGGGAGCGGCCTGCTTTTGTTGCTTTTGAAAGTCGTTCAAAGACATACCTTGAGACTGTG
GTTGGAAACCAGCTTGATATCCTTGCAAATTGTTATTGTAGTTGAAGTTTTTGTAATTTCCACGGCCACC
TTGTGGATTGAATTGCTGCTGATAACCGCCTTGAGGATTGTACTGTTGATAGCCTCCTTGAGGATTATAC
TGTTGCTGGTAACCGGCGTCGGGATTGTACTGTTGATAGCCACCTTGTTGGTACCCAGAATAACCTTGGT
AATTTTGGTAGTACCCACCTGCAGGTTGGGCTTGAGCATTGTAAGCTTGATAACCTTGGTATCTGTTGTT
ACCTTGTTGTTGGTTACCGTTCTGGCTGTATTGCTGGTAGTTTTGCTGATTGTTGCCTTGGTTTGAATCC
GACATGGATCCTGATTGATTGATTGATTGTACAGTTTGTTTTTCTTAATATCTATTTCGATGACTTCTAT
ATGATATTGCACTAACAAGAAGATATTATAATGCAATTGATACAAGACAAGGAGTTATTTGCTTCTCTTT
TATATGATTCTGACAATCCATATTGCGTTGGTAGTCTTTTTTGCTGGAACGGTTCAGCGGAAAAGACGCA
TCGCTCTTTTTGCTTCTAGAAGAAATGCCAGCAAAAGAATCTCTTGACAGTGACTGACAGCAAAAATGTC
TTTTTCTAACTAGTAACAAGGCTAAGATATCAGCCTGAAATAAAGGGTGGTGAAGTAATAATTAAATCAT
CCGTATAAACCTATACACATATATGAGGAAAAATAATACAAAAGTGTTTTAAATACAGATACATACATGA
ACATATGCACGTATAGCGCCCAAATGTCGGTAATGGGAATTCGATATCAAGCTTATCGATACCGTCGACC
TCGAGGGGGGGCCCGGTACCCAGCTTTTGTTCCCTTTAGTGAGGGTTAATTCCGAGCTTGGCGTAATCAT
GGTCATAGCTGTTTCCTGTGTGAAATTGTTATCCGCTCACAATTCCACACAACATACGAGCCGGAAGCAT
AAAGTGTAAAGCCTGGGGTGCCTAATGAGTGAGGTAACTCACATTAATTGCGTTGCGCTCACTGCCCGCT
TTCCAGTCGGGAAACCTGTCGTGCCAGCTGCATTAATGAATCGGCCAACGCGCGGGGAGAGGCGGTTTGC
GTATTGGGCGCTCTTCCGCTTCCTCGCTCACTGACTCGCTGCGCTCGGTCGTTCGGCTGCGGCGAGCGGT
ATCAGCTCACTCAAAGGCGGTAATACGGTTATCCACAGAATCAGGGGATAACGCAGGAAAGAACATGTGA
GCAAAAGGCCAGCAAAAGGCCAGGAACCGTAAAAAGGCCGCGTTGCTGGCGTTTTTCCATAGGCTCCGCC
CCCCTGACGAGCATCACAAAAATCGACGCTCAAGTCAGAGGTGGCGAAACCCGACAGGACTATAAAGATA
CCAGGCGTTTCCCCCTGGAAGCTCCCTCGTGCGCTCTCCTGTTCCGACCCTGCCGCTTACCGGATACCTG
TCCGCCTTTCTCCCTTCGGGAAGCGTGGCGCTTTCTCATAGCTCACGCTGTAGGTATCTCAGTTCGGTGT
AGGTCGTTCGCTCCAAGCTGGGCTGTGTGCACGAACCCCCCGTTCAGCCCGACCGCTGCGCCTTATCCGG
TAACTATCGTCTTGAGTCCAACCCGGTAAGACACGACTTATCGCCACTGGCAGCAGCCACTGGTAACAGG
ATTAGCAGAGCGAGGTATGTAGGCGGTGCTACAGAGTTCTTGAAGTGGTGGCCTAACTACGGCTACACTA
GAAGGACAGTATTTGGTATCTGCGCTCTGCTGAAGCCAGTTACCTTCGGAAAAAGAGTTGGTAGCTCTTG
ATCCGGCAAACAAACCACCGCTGGTAGCGGTGGTTTTTTTGTTTGCAAGCAGCAGATTACGCGCAGAAAA
AAAGGATCTCAAGAAGATCCTTTGATCTTTTCTACGGGGTCTGACGCTCAGTGGAACGAAAACTCACGTT
AAGGGATTTTGGTCATGAGATTATCAAAAAGGATCTTCACCTAGATCCTTTTAAATTAAAAATGAAGTTT
TAAATCAATCTAAAGTATATATGAGTAAACTTGGTCTGACAGTTACCAATGCTTAATCAGTGAGGCACCT
ATCTCAGCGATCTGTCTATTTCGTTCATCCATAGTTGCCTGACTCCCCGTCGTGTAGATAACTACGATAC
GGGAGGGCTTACCATCTGGCCCCAGTGCTGCAATGATACCGCGAGACCCACGCTCACCGGCTCCAGATTT
ATCAGCAATAAACCAGCCAGCCGGAAGGGCCGAGCGCAGAAGTGGTCCTGCAACTTTATCCGCCTCCATC
CAGTCTATTAATTGTTGCCGGGAAGCTAGAGTAAGTAGTTCGCCAGTTAATAGTTTGCGCAACGTTGTTG
CCATTGCTACAGGCATCGTGGTGTCACGCTCGTCGTTTGGTATGGCTTCATTCAGCTCCGGTTCCCAACG
ATCAAGGCGAGTTACATGATCCCCCATGTTGTGCAAAAAAGCGGTTAGCTCCTTCGGTCCTCCGATCGTT
GTCAGAAGTAAGTTGGCCGCAGTGTTATCACTCATGGTTATGGCAGCACTGCATAATTCTCTTACTGTCA
TGCCATCCGTAAGATGCTTTTCTGTGACTGGTGAGTACTCAACCAAGTCATTCTGAGAATAGTGTATGCG
GCGACCGAGTTGCTCTTGCCCGGCGTCAATACGGGATAATACCGCGCCACATAGCAGAACTTTAAAAGTG
CTCATCATTGGAAAACGTTCTTCGGGGCGAAAACTCTCAAGGATCTTACCGCTGTTGAGATCCAGTTCGA
TGTAACCCACTCGTGCACCCAACTGATCTTCAGCATCTTTTACTTTCACCAGCGTTTCTGGGTGAGCAAA
AACAGGAAGGCAAAATGCCGCAAAAAAGGGAATAAGGGCGACACGGAAATGTTGAATACTCATACTCTTC
CTTTTTCAATATTATTGAAGCATTTATCAGGGTTATTGTCTCATGAGCGGATACATATTTGAATGTATTT
AGAAAAATAAACAAATAGGGGTTCCGCGCACATTTCCCCGAAAAGTGCCACCTGGGTCCTTTTCATCACG
TGCTATAAAAATAATTATAATTTAAATTTTTTAATATAAATATATAAATTAAAAATAGAAAGTAAAAAAA
GAAATTAAAGAAAAAATAGTTTTTGTTTTCCGAAGATGTAAAAGACTCTAGGGGGATCGCCAACAAATAC
TACCTTTTATCTTGCTCTTCCTGCTCTCAGGTATTAATGCCGAATTGTTTCATCTTGTCTGTGTAGAAGA
CCACACACGAAAATCCTGTGATTTTACATTTTACTTATCGTTAATCGAATGTATATCTATTTAATCTGCT
TTTCTTGTCTAATAAATATATATGTAAAGTACGCTTTTTGTTGAAATTTTTTAAACCTTTGTTTATTTTT
TTTTCTTCATTCCGTAACTCTTCTACCTTCTTTATTTACTTTCTAAAATCCAAATACAAAACATAAAAAT
AAATAAACACAGAGTAAATTCCCAAATTATTCCATCATTAAAAGATACGAGGCGCGTGTAAGTTACAGGC
AAGCGATCCGTCCTAAGAAACCATTATTATCATGACATTAACCTATAAAAATAGGCGTATCACGAGGCCC
TTTCGTC
Features (pLannotate 1.2.2; 21 found; start..end, strand, type, name):
    137..186     +  misc_feature   bom (fragment): basis of mobility region from pBR322
    201..416     +  promoter       URA3 promoter: S. cerevisiae URA3
    417..1220    +  CDS            URA3: orotidine-5'-phosphate decarboxylase, required for uracil biosynthesis; S. cerevisiae URA3; yeast auxotrophic marker, counterselectable with 5-fluoroorotic acid (5-FOA)
   1299..1350    +  misc_feature   bom (fragment): basis of mobility region from pBR322
   1351..1806    -  rep_origin     f1 ori (sequence partly withheld): f1 bacteriophage origin of replication; arrow indicates direction of (+) strand synthesis
   1814..1971    -  CDS            lacZα (fragment): LacZα fragment of β-galactosidase; lacZ fragment
   1974..1992    +  promoter       T7 promoter: promoter for bacteriophage T7 RNA polymerase
   2010..2726    -  CDS            sg12: sg12 is a basic (constitutively fluorescent) long stokes shift fluorescent protein published in 1997, derived from Aequorea victoria.
   2733..3491    -  CDS            SUP35 (fragment): ERF3_YEAST - Also known as GST1, PNM2, SAL3, SUF12, SUP2. Experimental evidence at protein level: Swiss-Prot protein existence level 1. Involved in translation termination. Stimulates the activity of ERF1. Binds guanine nucleotides. Recruited by polyadenylate-binding protein PAB1 to poly(A)-tails of mRNAs. Interaction with PAB1 is also required for regulation of normal mRNA decay through translation termination-coupled poly(A) shortening. From Saccharomyces cerevisiae (strain ATCC 204508 / S288c) (Baker's yeast).
   3545..3779    -  promoter       CUP1 promoter: S. cerevisiae CUP1; inducible metallothionein promoter, regulated by Cu2+
   3942..3996    +  misc_feature   MCS (fragment): pBluescript multiple cloning site
   4009..4027    -  promoter       T3 promoter: promoter for bacteriophage T3 RNA polymerase
   4072..4088    -  protein_bind   lac operator: The lac repressor binds to the lac operator to inhibit transcription in E. coli. This inhibition can be relieved by adding lactose or isopropyl-β-D-thiogalactopyranoside (IPTG). lac repressor encoded by lacI
   4096..4126    -  promoter       lac promoter: promoter for the E. coli lac operon
   4141..4162    -  protein_bind   CAP binding site: CAP binding activates transcription in the presence of cAMP. E. coli catabolite activator protein
   4175..4267    -  CDS            lacI (fragment): lac repressor; lacI; The lac repressor binds to the lac operator to inhibit transcription in E. coli. This inhibition can be relieved by adding lactose or isopropyl-β-D-thiogalactopyranoside (IPTG).
   4450..5038    -  rep_origin     ori: high-copy-number ColE1/pMB1/pBR322/pUC origin of replication
   5209..6069    -  CDS            AmpR: β-lactamase; bla; confers resistance to ampicillin, carbenicillin, and related antibiotics
   6070..6174    -  promoter       AmpR promoter: bla
   6211..6714    +  misc_feature   CEN/ARS: S. cerevisiae CEN6 centromere fused to an autonomously replicating sequence
   6783..35      +  CDS            rop (fragment) (across the origin): Rop protein, which maintains plasmids at low copy number; rop
