[The description below was written by a language model from this plasmid's Addgene catalogue record and pLannotate feature annotations shown in this document.]
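Description:
p316CUP1-3SGFP.SG is a yeast expression plasmid built on pRS316, a centromeric E. coli–S. cerevisiae shuttle vector. In yeast it is maintained through a CEN6/ARS element, which keeps it at roughly single-copy levels and gives stable segregation. Selection is by the URA3 marker, which complements uracil auxotrophy and can be counterselected with 5-fluoroorotic acid. In bacteria it replicates from a ColE1/pUC-type origin and confers ampicillin resistance. The catalogue lists it as low copy, although the annotated origin is of the high-copy type. The backbone also carries the usual pBluescript-derived elements: an f1 origin for single-stranded DNA production, T7 and T3 promoters flanking the cloning region, and remnants of the lacZα/lac promoter cassette.

The payload is a copper-inducible fusion gene. The S. cerevisiae CUP1 metallothionein promoter drives a fragment of SUP35, the gene for translation termination factor eRF3. The fragment corresponds to the N-terminal and middle (NM) region, which includes the prion-determining domain behind the [PSI+] state. This NM segment is fused at its C terminus to an Aequorea victoria GFP variant, which the automated annotation identifies as sg12. Adding copper therefore gives adjustable expression of NM-GFP, so the distribution of the fusion protein can be followed by fluorescence. The feature table annotates no dedicated transcription terminator downstream of the fusion.

The associated publication concerns how oligopeptide-repeat expansions in Sup35 affect protein-only inheritance, which suggests use in visualising NM aggregation or prion induction in living yeast. The record does not state whether this particular NM sequence is wild type or a repeat variant.
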