Addgene plasmid #1207: p316CUP1-3SGFP.SG
Depositing lab: Susan Lindquist. Depositing organization: Whitehead Institute for Biomedical Research. Publication: Oligopeptide-repeat expansions modulate 'protein-only' inheritance in yeast. Liu JJ, Lindquist S. Nature 1999 Aug 5;400(6744):573-6. 10.1038/23048 PubMed 10448860.
Backbone
  Vector backbone: pRS316
  Backbone size w/o insert (bp): 4847
  Vector type: Yeast Expression
Growth in bacteria
  Bacterial resistance: Ampicillin, 100 μg/mL
  Growth temperature: 37°C
  Growth strain: DH5alpha
  Copy number: Low Copy
Gene/Insert
  Gene/Insert name: sup35 NM domain (alt name: sup35)
  Species: S. cerevisiae (budding yeast)
  Insert size (bp): 1936
  GenBank ID: AY553990
  Entrez Gene: SUP35 (a.k.a. YDR172W, GST1, PNM2, SAL3, SUF12, SUP2, SUP36)
  Tag / fusion protein: GFP (C terminal on insert)
  Cloning method: Restriction Enzyme; 5′ cloning site EcoRI (not destroyed); 3′ cloning site GFP cloned into CUP1-NM with SacI (not destroyed)
  Sequencing primers: 5′ n/a
Terms and licenses: Academic/Nonprofit Terms; Industry Terms: Not Available to Industry
How to cite: p316CUP1-3SGFP.SG was a gift from Susan Lindquist (Addgene plasmid # 1207 ; http://n2t.net/addgene:1207 ; RRID:Addgene_1207)
