>Addgene plasmid #1207 | p316CUP1-3SGFP.SG | addgene partial sequence | sequence record 16425 | 1207 with GFP_R
TCTCCTTTGCTAGCCNTGAGCTCATCGTTAACAACTTCGTCATCCACTTCTTCTTCCTGTTCCTTGATCA
AGGCATCAGCACTGGTAACATTGGCATTGTTGGTATTATGTGTTGATTCAGAGATTTTAAGGTCTTCTAC
CTTTGGAAGTTCCGATTTTTCCTCCGTCTTTTCTTCAGTCTGGACTGGTTTCTCCTCCTTTTTAACTGGT
TCTTCGACCTTTGTTGGCTCTTTAGTTGGTTCTTTGGTTTCAGCAGACTTCTCTTCCTCTTTCTTATCAG
ATTCGGCAGGTTTTGTGCCAACCTTCTTGGTAGCATTGGCCAACTTGATACCGGAACTGGAGACAAGCTT
CAAAGTCTTCTTTGGTTTGGGAGCGGCCTGCTTTTGTTGCTTTTGAAAGTCGTTCAAAGACATACCTTGA
GACTGTGGTTGGAAACCAGCTTGATATCCTTGCAAATTGTTATTGTAGTTGAAGTTTTTGTAATTTCCAC
GGCCACCTTGTGGATTGAATTGCTGCTGATAACCGCCTTGAGGATTGTACTGTTGATAGCCTCCTTGAGG
ATTATACTGTTGCTGGTAACCGGCGTCGGGATTGTACTGTTGATAGCCACCTTGTTGNNNNNNNNANAAN
NANCNNTGGTAATTTTGGTANTACCCACCTGCAGGTTGGGCTTGAGCATTGTAAGCTTGANAACCTTGGN
ATCTGTTGTTACCTTGTTGTNGTTACCGNNCTGGNTGNNNTGNTGGNANTTTGCTGATNGNNGNC
